>Addgene plasmid #233884 | pCpep-E1GFP | depositor partial sequence | sequence record 460242 | CMVF
NNNNNNAGCAGAGCTGGTTTAGTGANCCGTCAGATCCGCTAGCGCTACCGGACTCAGATCTCGAGCTCNN
GCTTCGAATTCTGCAGTCGACCCACGCGTCCGCTACAATCAAAAACCATCAGCAAGCAGGAAGGTTATTG
TTTCAACATGGCCCTGTGGATGCGCTTCCTGCCCCTGCTGGCCCTGCTCTTCCTCTGGGAGTCCCACCCC
ACCCAGGCTTTTGTCAAGCAGCACCTTTGTGGTTCCCACCTGGTGGAGGCTCTCTACCTGGTGTGTGGGG
AGCGTGGCTTCTTCTACACACCCATGTCCCGCCGTGAAGTGGAGGACCCACAAGTGGCACAACTGGAGCT
GGGTGGAGGCCCGGGATCCATCGCCACCATGGTGAGCAAGGGCGAGGAGCTGTTCACCGGGGTGGTGCCC
ATCCTGGTCGAGCTGGACGGCGACGTAAACGGCCACAAGTTCAGCGTGTCCGGCGAGGGCGAGGGCGATG
CCACCTACGGCAAGCTGACCCTGAAGTTCATCTGCACCACCGGCAAGCTGCCCGTGCCCTGGCCCACCCT
CGTGACCACCCTGAGCTACGGCGTGCAGTGCTTCAGCCGCTACCCCGACCACATGAAGCAGCACGACTTC
TTCAAGTCCGCCATGCCCGAAGGCTACGTCCAGGAGCGCACCATCTTCTTCAAGGACGACGGCAACTACA
AGACCCGCGCCGAGGTGAAGTTCGAGGGCGACACCCTGGTGAACCGCATCGAGCTGAAGGGCATCGACTT
CAAGGAGGACGGCAACATCCTGGGGCACAAGCTGGAGTACAACTACAACAGCCACAACGTCTATATCATG
GCCGACAAGCAGAAGAACGGCATCAAGGTGAACTTCAAGATCCGCCACAACATCGAGGACGGCAGCGTGC
AGCTCGCCGACCACTACCAGCAGAACACCCCCATCGGCGACGGCCCCGTGCTGCTGCCCGACAACCACTA
CCTGAGCTACCAGTCCGCCCTGAGCAAAGACCCCAACGAGAAGCGCGATCACATGGTCCTGCTGGAGTTC
GTGACCGCCGCCGGGATCACTCTCGGCATGGACGAG
