>Addgene plasmid #233884 | pCpep-E1GFP | depositor partial sequence | sequence record 460243 | GFPintF - it covers from the inserted E1GFP till the stop codon
CGTGACCACCCTGAGCTACGGCGTGCAGTGCTTCAGCCGCTACCCCGACCACATGAAGCAGCACGACTTC
TTCAAGTCCGCCATGCCCGAAGGCTACGTCCAGGAGCGCACCATCTTCTTCAAGGACGACGGCAACTACA
AGACCCGCGCCGAGGTGAAGTTCGAGGGCGACACCCTGGTGAACCGCATCGAGCTGAAGGGCATCGACTT
CAAGGAGGACGGCAACATCCTGGGGCACAAGCTGGAGTACAACTACAACAGCCACAACGTCTATATCATG
GCCGACAAGCAGAAGAACGGCATCAAGGTGAACTTCAAGATCCGCCACAACATCGAGGACGGCAGCGTGC
AGCTCGCCGACCACTACCAGCAGAACACCCCCATCGGCGACGGCCCCGTGCTGCTGCCCGACAACCACTA
CCTGAGCTACCAGTCCGCCCTGAGCAAAGACCCCAACGAGAAGCGCGATCACATGGTCCTGCTGGAGTTC
GTGACCGCCGCCGGGATCACTCTCGGCATGGACGAGCTGTACAAGTCCGGACTCAGATCTCGAGCTCAAG
CTTCGAATTCTGCAGTCGACGGTACCGCGGGCCCGGGAGCAGGTGACCTTCAGACCTTGGCACTGGAGGT
GGCCCAGCAGAAGCGTGGCATTGTAGATCAGTGCTGCACCAGCATCTGCTCCCTCTACCAGCTGGAGAAC
TACTGCAACTAG
