[The description below was written by a language model from this plasmid's Addgene catalogue record.]
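Description:
pCpep-E1GFP is a mammalian expression plasmid built on the pEGFP-N3 backbone. It is propagated as a high-copy plasmid in E. coli under kanamycin selection and carries a neomycin resistance marker that allows G418 selection of transfected mammalian cells. No feature table accompanies the record, so the details of origins, polyadenylation signals and other backbone elements are not listed. The promoter field reads "CMVF", which is also the name given for the 5′ sequencing primer. This most likely indicates the CMV immediate-early promoter, which gives strong constitutive expression in mammalian cells.

The insert is a proinsulin-E1GFP fusion in which the fluorescent protein is placed within the C-peptide region of the mouse Ins2 coding sequence rather than at either terminus. With this arrangement the chimeric prohormone is intended to be routed like native proinsulin into insulin secretory granules, placing the fluorescent reporter in the granule lumen. E1GFP is a pH-sensitive EGFP variant, recorded here as differing from EGFP by the T65S and T203Y substitutions. According to the record, it was generated by site-directed mutagenesis of an earlier Cpep-EGFP plasmid.

The construct serves as a genetically encoded sensor for measuring pH inside insulin secretory granules. The associated publication reads the sensor out by phasor-based fluorescence lifetime imaging. The record does not name the cell types in which it has been used.
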