Addgene plasmid #233884: pCpep-E1GFP
Purpose: Expression of a pH sensitive variant of EGFP inserted in the C-peptide of insulin for pH measurement in insulin secretory granules
Depositing lab: Francesco Cardarelli. Depositing organization: Scuola Normale Superiore di Pisa, including National Enterprise for nanoScience and nanoTechnology (NEST). Publication: Measuring pH in insulin secretory granules by phasor-based fluorescence lifetime imaging of a genetically encoded sensor. De Lorenzi V, Ghignoli S, Bernardi M, Matteoli G, Ferri G, Storti B, Bizzarri R, Cardarelli F. Commun Biol. 2025 Feb 25;8(1):304. doi: 10.1038/s42003-025-07758-w. PubMed 40000885.
Backbone
  Vector backbone: pEGFP-N3
  Vector type: Mammalian Expression
  Selectable markers: Neomycin (select with G418)
Growth in bacteria
  Bacterial resistance: Kanamycin, 50 μg/mL
  Growth temperature: 37°C
  Growth strain: DH5alpha
  Copy number: High Copy
Gene/Insert
  Gene/Insert name: Proinsulin-E1GFP
  Species: M. musculus (mouse)
  Mutation: Inserted E1GFP into C-peptide of mouse Ins2 coding sequence. E1GFP harbous T65S and T203Y mutation compared to EGFP
  Entrez Gene: Ins2 (a.k.a. Ins-2, InsII, Mody, Mody4)
  Promoter: CMVF
  Cloning method: Other
  Sequencing primers: 5′ CMVF
Resource information
  A portion of this plasmid was derived from a plasmid made by: The Cpep-EGFP plasmid on which we have performed site-directed mutagenesis was a gift from prof. David Piston.
Terms and licenses: Academic/Nonprofit Terms; Industry Terms: Not Available to Industry
Depositor comments: Please visit https://doi.org/10.21203/rs.3.rs-4968583/v1 for preprint.
How to cite: pCpep-E1GFP was a gift from Francesco Cardarelli (Addgene plasmid # 233884 ; http://n2t.net/addgene:233884 ; RRID:Addgene_233884)
